Addgene plasmid #236550: H2B-Grx1-roGFP2
Depositing lab: Pablo Rivera-Fuentes.
Backbone
  Vector backbone: pCMV
  Vector type: Mammalian Expression
Growth in bacteria
  Bacterial resistance: Kanamycin, 50 μg/mL
  Growth temperature: 37°C
  Growth strain: DH5alpha
  Copy number: High Copy
Gene/Insert
  Gene/Insert name: H2B-Grx1-roGFP2
  Species: H. sapiens (human)
  Entrez Gene: H2BC21 (a.k.a. GL105, H2B, H2B-GL105, H2B.1, H2BE, H2BFQ, H2BGL105, H2BQ, HIST2H2BE)
  Promoter: CMV
  Cloning method: Gibson Cloning
Terms and licenses: Academic/Nonprofit Terms; Industry Terms: Not Available to Industry
How to cite: H2B-Grx1-roGFP2 was a gift from Pablo Rivera-Fuentes (Addgene plasmid # 236550 ; http://n2t.net/addgene:236550 ; RRID:Addgene_236550)
