[The description below was written by a language model from this plasmid's Addgene catalogue record and pLannotate feature annotations shown in this document.]
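Description:
H2B-Grx1-roGFP2 is a mammalian expression plasmid on a pCMV backbone, built by Gibson cloning, that encodes a nuclear, chromatin-tethered redox biosensor. It is maintained in E. coli as a high-copy plasmid through a ColE1/pUC-type origin and selected with kanamycin. The resistance gene is the Tn5 aminoglycoside phosphotransferase (NeoR/KanR), which sits behind both a bacterial AmpR (bla) promoter and the SV40 enhancer/early promoter and is followed by an HSV TK polyadenylation signal. This dual arrangement gives kanamycin resistance in bacteria and could also support G418 selection in mammalian cells. An f1 origin is also present. The short hits annotated as RSF ori, ble, bGH poly(A) and SV40 large T antigen are only fragments and are probably backbone remnants rather than functional elements.

The payload is a single fusion open reading frame driven by the human CMV immediate-early enhancer and promoter and terminated by an SV40 poly(A) signal. It reads, in order, human histone H2B, human glutaredoxin-1 (GLRX/Grx1), and a GFP-derived fluorescent protein. The annotation software labels this last part as EGFP, but the construct name identifies it as roGFP2, a redox-sensitive GFP variant whose engineered surface cysteines form a disulfide that shifts the excitation spectrum and allows ratiometric readout. Fusing Grx1 to roGFP2 couples the sensor to the glutathione redox pair, so that it reports the glutathione redox potential rather than general oxidation. The H2B moiety incorporates the probe into nucleosomes and so confines the signal to the nucleus. The catalogue lists the H2B gene as H2BC21, whereas the feature table matches it to HIST1H2BJ. The record does not state a specific application, but the design suits live-cell imaging of nuclear glutathione redox state in transfected mammalian cells.
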