Features (pLannotate 1.2.2; 17 found; start..end, strand, type, name):
      1..29      +  rep_origin     RSF ori (fragment): Plasmids containing the RSF 1030 origin of replication can be propagated in E. coli cells that contain additional plasmids with compatible origins.
     97..400     +  enhancer       CMV enhancer: human cytomegalovirus immediate early enhancer
    401..604     +  promoter       CMV promoter: human cytomegalovirus (CMV) immediate early promoter
    627..688     +  misc_feature   MCS (fragment): multiple cloning site
    693..1070    +  CDS            H2B: human histone H2B; HIST1H2BJ
   1086..1403    +  CDS            GLRX: GLRX1_HUMAN - Also known as GRX. Experimental evidence at protein level: Swiss-Prot protein existence level 1. Has a glutathione-disulfide oxidoreductase activity in the presence of NADPH and glutathione reductase. Reduces low molecular weight disulfides and proteins. From Homo sapiens (Human).
   1473..2189    +  CDS            EGFP: the original enhanced GFP (Yang et al., 1996) mammalian codon-optimized
   2214..2297    +  CDS            large T antigen (fragment): large T antigen from SV40 (simian virus 40)
   2320..2441    +  polyA_signal   SV40 poly(A) signal: SV40 polyadenylation signal
   2475..2903    -  rep_origin     f1 ori (sequence partly withheld): f1 bacteriophage origin of replication; arrow indicates direction of (+) strand synthesis
   2930..3034    +  promoter       AmpR promoter: bla
   3036..3393    +  promoter       SV40 promoter: SV40 enhancer and early promoter
   3428..4222    +  CDS            NeoR/KanR: aminoglycoside phosphotransferase from Tn5; aph(3')-II (or nptII); confers resistance to neomycin, kanamycin, and G418 (Geneticin®)
   4243..4395    +  CDS            ble (fragment): BLE_KLEPN - Experimental evidence at protein level: Swiss-Prot protein existence level 1. Binding protein with a strong affinity to the bleomycin family of antibiotics. Binds to CL990; an antimitotic-antibiotic compound. From Klebsiella pneumoniae.
   4454..4501    +  polyA_signal   HSV TK poly(A) signal: herpes simplex virus thymidine kinase polyadenylation signal (Cole and Stacy, 1985)
   4592..4608    -  polyA_signal   bGH poly(A) signal (fragment): bovine growth hormone polyadenylation signal
   4830..5418    +  rep_origin     ori: high-copy-number ColE1/pMB1/pBR322/pUC origin of replication
>Addgene plasmid #236550 | H2B-Grx1-roGFP2 | addgene full sequence | sequence record 469939 | Addgene NGS Result
CCTGATTCTGTGGATAACCGTATTACCGCCATGCATTAGTTATTAATAGTAATCAATTACGGGGTCATTA
GTTCATAGCCCATATATGGAGTTCCGCGTTACATAACTTACGGTAAATGGCCCGCCTGGCTGACCGCCCA
ACGACCCCCGCCCATTGACGTCAATAATGACGTATGTTCCCATAGTAACGCCAATAGGGACTTTCCATTG
ACGTCAATGGGTGGAGTATTTACGGTAAACTGCCCACTTGGCAGTACATCAAGTGTATCATATGCCAAGT
ACGCCCCCTATTGACGTCAATGACGGTAAATGGCCCGCCTGGCATTATGCCCAGTACATGACCTTATGGG
ACTTTCCTACTTGGCAGTACATCTACGTATTAGTCATCGCTATTACCATGGTGATGCGGTTTTGGCAGTA
CATCAATGGGCGTGGATAGCGGTTTGACTCACGGGGATTTCCAAGTCTCCACCCCATTGACGTCAATGGG
AGTTTGTTTTGGCACCAAAATCAACGGGACTTTCCAAAATGTCGTAACAACTCCGCCCCATTGACGCAAA
TGGGCGGTAGGCGTGTACGGTGGGAGGTCTATATAAGCAGAGCTGGTTTAGTGAACCGTCAGATCCGCTA
GCGCTACCGGACTCAGATCTCGAGCTCAAGCTTCGAATTCTGCAGTCGACGGTACCGCCACCATGCCAGA
GCCAGCGAAGTCTGCTCCCGCCCCGAAAAAGGGCTCCAAGAAGGCGGTGACTAAGGCGCAGAAGAAAGGC
GGCAAGAAGCGCAAGCGCAGCCGCAAGGAGAGCTATTCCATCTATGTGTACAAGGTTCTGAAGCAGGTCC
ACCCTGACACCGGCATTTCGTCCCAGGCCATGGGCATCATGAATTCGTTTGTGAACGACATTTTCGAGCG
CATCGCAGGTGAGGCTTCCCGCCTGGCGCATTACAACAAGCGCTCGACCATCACCTCCAGGGAGATCCAG
ACGGCCGTGCGCCTGCTGCTGCCTGGGGAGTTGGCCAAGCACGCCGTGTCCGAGGGTACTAAGGCCATCA
CCAAGTACACTAGCGCTAAGCAGTCGACCGGCAGCATGGCTCAAGAGTTTGTGAACTGCAAAATCCAGCC
TGGGAAGGTGGTTGTGTTCATCAAGCCCACCTGCCCGTACTGCAGGAGGGCCCAAGAGATCCTCAGTCAA
TTGCCCATCAAACAAGGGCTTCTGGAATTTGTCGATATCACAGCCACCAACCACACTAACGAGATTCAAG
ATTATTTGCAACAGCTCACGGGAGCAAGAACGGTGCCTCGAGTCTTTATTGGTAAAGATTGTATAGGCGG
ATGCAGTGATCTAGTCTCTTTGCAACAGAGTGGGGAACTGCTGACGCGGCTAAAGCAGATTGGAGCTCTG
CAGACTGAGGAGGAGGCCGGCGAGAAGATCAAGGAGCTGGAGAAGAAGGCCAGGAAGCTGCCCGAGGAAT
TCGTGAGCAAGGGCGAGGAGCTGTTCACCGGGGTGGTGCCCATCCTGGTCGAGCTGGACGGCGACGTAAA
CGGCCACAAGTTCAGCGTGTCCGGCGAGGGCGAGGGCGATGCCACCTACGGCAAGCTGACCCTGAAGTTC
ATCTCCACCACCGGCAAGCTGCCCGTGCCCTGGCCCACCCTCGTGACCACCCTGACCTACGGCGTGCAGT
GCTTCAGCCGCTACCCCGACCACATGAAGCAGCACGACTTCTTCAAGTCCGCCATGCCCGAAGGCTACGT
CCAGGAGCGCACCATCTTCTTCAAGGACGACGGCAACTACAAGACCCGCGCCGAGGTGAAGTTCGAGGGC
GACACCCTGGTGAACCGCATCGAGCTGAAGGGCATCGACTTCAAGGAGGACGGCAACATCCTGGGGCACA
AGCTGGAGTACAACTACAACTGCCACAACGTCTATATCATGGCCGACAAGCAGAAGAACGGCATCAAGGT
GAACTTCAAGATCCGCCACAACATCGAGGACGGCAGCGTGCAGCTCGCCGACCACTACCAGCAGAACACC
CCCATCGGCGACGGCCCCGTGCTGCTGCCCGACAACCACTACCTGAGCACCTGCTCCGCCCTGAGCAAAG
ACCCCAACGAGAAGCGCGATCACATGGTCCTGCTGGAGTTCGTGACCGCCGCCGGGATCACTCTCGGCAT
GGACGAGCTGTACAAGTAAGAGAGCTAAGCGGCCGCGACTCTAGATCATAATCAGCCATACCACATTTGT
AGAGGTTTTACTTGCTTTAAAAAACCTCCCACACCTCCCCCTGAACCTGAAACATAAAATGAATGCAATT
GTTGTTGTTAACTTGTTTATTGCAGCTTATAATGGTTACAAATAAAGCAATAGCATCACAAATTTCACAA
ATAAAGCATTTTTTTCACTGCATTCTAGTTGTGGTTTGTCCAAACTCATCAATGTATCTTAAGGCGTAAA
TTGTAAGCGTTAATATTTTGTTAAAATTCGCGTTAAATTTTTGTTAAATCAGCTCATTTTTTAACCAATA
GGCCGAAATCGGCAAAATCCCTTATAAATCAAAAGAATAGACCGAGATAGGGT
[37 nt withheld, positions 2574-2610]
AAAGAACGTGGACTCCAACGTCAAAGG
[49 nt withheld, positions 2638-2686]
T
[91 nt withheld, positions 2688-2778]
G
[124 nt withheld, positions 2780-2903]
CAGGTGGCACTTTTCGGGGAAATGTGCGCGGAACCCCTATTTGTTTATTTTTCTAAATACATTCAAATAT
GTATCCGCTCATGAGACAATAACCCTGATAAATGCTTCAATAATATTGAAAAAGGAAGAGTCCTGAGGCG
GAAAGAACCAGCTGTGGAATGTGTGTCAGTTAGGGTGTGGAAAGTCCCCAGGCTCCCCAGCAGGCAGAAG
TATGCAAAGCATGCATCTCAATTAGTCAGCAACCAGGTGTGGAAAGTCCCCAGGCTCCCCAGCAGGCAGA
AGTATGCAAAGCATGCATCTCAATTAGTCAGCAACCATAGTCCCGCCCCTAACTCCGCCCATCCCGCCCC
TAACTCCGCCCAGTTCCGCCCATTCTCCGCCCCATGGCTGACTAATTTTTTTTATTTATGCAGAGGCCGA
GGCCGCCTCGGCCTCTGAGCTATTCCAGAAGTAGTGAGGAGGCTTTTTTGGAGGCCTAGGCTTTTGCAAA
GATCGATCAAGAGACAGGATGAGGATCGTTTCGCATGATTGAACAAGATGGATTGCACGCAGGTTCTCCG
GCCGCTTGGGTGGAGAGGCTATTCGGCTATGACTGGGCACAACAGACAATCGGCTGCTCTGATGCCGCCG
TGTTCCGGCTGTCAGCGCAGGGGCGCCCGGTTCTTTTTGTCAAGACCGACCTGTCCGGTGCCCTGAATGA
ACTGCAAGACGAGGCAGCGCGGCTATCGTGGCTGGCCACGACGGGCGTTCCTTGCGCAGCTGTGCTCGAC
GTTGTCACTGAAGCGGGAAGGGACTGGCTGCTATTGGGCGAAGTGCCGGGGCAGGATCTCCTGTCATCTC
ACCTTGCTCCTGCCGAGAAAGTATCCATCATGGCTGATGCAATGCGGCGGCTGCATACGCTTGATCCGGC
TACCTGCCCATTCGACCACCAAGCGAAACATCGCATCGAGCGAGCACGTACTCGGATGGAAGCCGGTCTT
GTCGATCAGGATGATCTGGACGAAGAGCATCAGGGGCTCGCGCCAGCCGAACTGTTCGCCAGGCTCAAGG
CGAGCATGCCCGACGGCGAGGATCTCGTCGTGACCCATGGCGATGCCTGCTTGCCGAATATCATGGTGGA
AAATGGCCGCTTTTCTGGATTCATCGACTGTGGCCGGCTGGGTGTGGCGGACCGCTATCAGGACATAGCG
TTGGCTACCCGTGATATTGCTGAAGAGCTTGGCGGCGAATGGGCTGACCGCTTCCTCGTGCTTTACGGTA
TCGCCGCTCCCGATTCGCAGCGCATCGCCTTCTATCGCCTTCTTGACGAGTTCTTCTGAGCGGGACTCTG
GGGTTCGAAATGACCGACCAAGCGACGCCCAACCTGCCATCACGAGATTTCGATTCCACCGCCGCCTTCT
ATGAAAGGTTGGGCTTCGGAATCGTTTTCCGGGACGCCGGCTGGATGATCCTCCAGCGCGGGGATCTCAT
GCTGGAGTTCTTCGCCCACCCTAGGGGGAGGCTAACTGAAACACGGAAGGAGACAATACCGGAAGGAACC
CGCGCTATGACGGCAATAAAAAGACAGAATAAAACGCACGGTGTTGGGTCGTTTGTTCATAAACGCGGGG
TTCGGTCCCAGGGCTGGCACTCTGTCGATACCCCACCGAGACCCCATTGGGGTCAATACGCCCGCGTTTC
TTCCTTTTCCCCACCCCACCCCCCAAGTTCGGGTGAAGGCCCAGGGCTCGCAGCCAACGTCGGGGCGGCA
GGCCCTGCCATAGCCTCAGGTTACTCATATATACTTTAGATTGATTTAAAACTTCATTTTTAATTTAAAA
GGATCTAGGTGAAGATCCTTTTTGATAATCTCATGACCAAAATCCCTTAACGTGAGTTTTCGTTCCACTG
AGCGTCAGACCCCGTAGAAAAGATCAAAGGATCTTCTTGAGATCCTTTTTTTCTGCGCGTAATCTGCTGC
TTGCAAACAAAAAAACCACCGCTACCAGCGGTGGTTTGTTTGCCGGATCAAGAGCTACCAACTCTTTTTC
CGAAGGTAACTGGCTTCAGCAGAGCGCAGATACCAAATACTGTTCTTCTAGTGTAGCCGTAGTTAGGCCA
CCACTTCAAGAACTCTGTAGCACCGCCTACATACCTCGCTCTGCTAATCCTGTTACCAGTGGCTGCTGCC
AGTGGCGATAAGTCGTGTCTTACCGGGTTGGACTCAAGACGATAGTTACCGGATAAGGCGCAGCGGTCGG
GCTGAACGGGGGGTTCGTGCACACAGCCCAGCTTGGAGCGAACGACCTACACCGAACTGAGATACCTACA
GCGTGAGCTATGAGAAAGCGCCACGCTTCCCGAAGGGAGAAAGGCGGACAGGTATCCGGTAAGCGGCAGG
GTCGGAACAGGAGAGCGCACGAGGGAGCTTCCAGGGGGAAACGCCTGGTATCTTTATAGTCCTGTCGGGT
TTCGCCACCTCTGACTTGAGCGTCGATTTTTGTGATGCTCGTCAGGGGGGCGGAGCCTATGGAAAAACGC
CAGCAACGCGGCCTTTTTACGGTTCCTGGCCTTTTGCTGGCCTTTTGCTCACATGTTCTTTCCTGCGTTA
TCC
