>Addgene plasmid #236550 | H2B-Grx1-roGFP2 | depositor partial sequence | sequence record 465397 | H2B-Grx1-roGFP2
ATGCCAGAGCCAGCGAAGTCTGCTCCCGCCCCGAAAAAGGGCTCCAAGAAGGCGGTGACTAAGGCGCAGA
AGAAAGGCGGCAAGAAGCGCAAGCGCAGCCGCAAGGAGAGCTATTCCATCTATGTGTACAAGGTTCTGAA
GCAGGTCCACCCTGACACCGGCATTTCGTCCCAGGCCATGGGCATCATGAATTCGTTTGTGAACGACATT
TTCGAGCGCATCGCAGGTGAGGCTTCCCGCCTGGCGCATTACAACAAGCGCTCGACCATCACCTCCAGGG
AGATCCAGACGGCCGTGCGCCTGCTGCTGCCTGGGGAGTTGGCCAAGCACGCCGTGTCCGAGGGTACTAA
GGCCATCACCAAGTACACTAGCGCTAAGCAGTCGACCGGCAGCATGGCTCAAGAGTTTGTGAACTGCAAA
ATCCAGCCTGGGAAGGTGGTTGTGTTCATCAAGCCCACCTGCCCGTACTGCAGGAGGGCCCAAGAGATCC
TCAGTCAATTGCCCATCAAACAAGGGCTTCTGGAATTTGTCGATATCACAGCCACCAACCACACTAACGA
GATTCAAGATTATTTGCAACAGCTCACGGGAGCAAGAACGGTGCCTCGAGTCTTTATTGGTAAAGATTGT
ATAGGCGGATGCAGTGATCTAGTCTCTTTGCAACAGAGTGGGGAACTGCTGACGCGGCTAAAGCAGATTG
GAGCTCTGCAGACTGAGGAGGAGGCCGGCGAGAAGATCAAGGAGCTGGAGAAGAAGGCCAGGAAGCTGCC
CGAGGAATTCGTGAGCAAGGGCGAGGAGCTGTTCACCGGGGTGGTGCCCATCCTGGTCGAGCTGGACGGC
GACGTAAACGGCCACAAGTTCAGCGTGTCCGGCGAGGGCGAGGGCGATGCCACCTACGGCAAGCTGACCC
TGAAGTTCATCTCCACCACCGGCAAGCTGCCCGTGCCCTGGCCCACCCTCGTGACCACCCTGACCTACGG
CGTGCAGTGCTTCAGCCGCTACCCCGACCACATGAAGCAGCACGACTTCTTCAAGTCCGCCATGCCCGAA
GGCTACGTCCAGGAGCGCACCATCTTCTTCAAGGACGACGGCAACTACAAGACCCGCGCCGAGGTGAAGT
TCGAGGGCGACACCCTGGTGAACCGCATCGAGCTGAAGGGCATCGACTTCAAGGAGGACGGCAACATCCT
GGGGCACAAGCTGGAGTACAACTACAACTGCCACAACGTCTATATCATGGCCGACAAGCAGAAGAACGGC
ATCAAGGTGAACTTCAAGATCCGCCACAACATCGAGGACGGCAGCGTGCAGCTCGCCGACCACTACCAGC
AGAACACCCCCATCGGCGACGGCCCCGTGCTGCTGCCCGACAACCACTACCTGAGCACCTGCTCCGCCCT
GAGCAAAGACCCCAACGAGAAGCGCGATCACATGGTCCTGCTGGAGTTCGTGACCGCCGCCGGGATCACT
CTCGGCATGGACGAGCTGTACAAGTAA
